>Addgene plasmid #195046 | ku70 insUP+ pXYL-G418-tNOS-pXYL-crtE-tNOS-pGPD-crtI-tNOS-pADH2-crtYB-tNOS+ku70 insD (SBE144) | addgene full sequence | sequence record 386136 | Addgene NGS Result
ATTTAGGTGACACTATAGAAGTGTGTATCGCTCGAGGGATCCGAATTCGAAGACTTGGTACGGAGCCGCC
TCCTCCACCTCAGCAACCAACCTACCAGTCGCACCCCGGATCGCAGTCTAGTCTTCCGCCGCTTCCCGCT
CTCCCTTCTTCCTCGATGCCGCCTCCTCCGCTTCCTCGGCCCAAGGCGCCTCAGAGCGCCGCATCCTCCG
CCTCAACGCTTCCGCCTCCGCCATTCTAGGCGATGCCGGGAGGAACCGTGCTGAACGGACAAGGTACGGC
CCCGGCGGCAGTCCAGGCGAACGGGGTGCAGCAGTGAGGAGCGAACAGTATGCATAGCTGGATCGTCGCA
TGCGTCTTAGTGTCTTGCTTTCTTGTTGGAAAATCGTTGGAATCGTTGGACCTTGTTGTAGCCTCTCTCA
CGCAACGACTGGCTTGTTTGACGTCTCTTCATTGCGTGGGGAGAGTGAAGCGATGTTTGCAAAGTAGGAC
ACAACAAGCGAACGGACTACTGCGAACGTACACAGGCGAGAGCGATCGGGGGCGAAAGTCAGTCGTCGTC
CTCCCATCGCCGACGATGAAGGTTGTCCGTATTCTACATCGACGAAGCAGGGCGGGGCGGACAGGCGTTT
GTCGTTGCGCGAGGAGAACAAGGGCGGTAGAGTTGTTCTTCCGCCAGCTTTGTCGCCCACGCTCGTCTGC
AACGTCCGTCGTCATTCTACCCTCCACTTTGACGGCCTTCTCAAGCGCGAGGGGCACGCTCCGACGCCGG
GGTGGAGCAGGGAGGGGTCGCTGGAGCTCGCTCGAAATGGTGGACCGTGCGCTGCCCGCCCAGGAGAGAC
GGAAGAGACAGGAAGCGCCGGTAGAAACCCGGGCGGAGGAGGAAGAGGAGGTTGCAGAGGAAACCCGGTC
TGTCCCGCTCGCTGGCTGAAAAAGTGCACTGGGGCTGCTTGATCGATGAGGAGGAGACGCAGGCTGGACA
GGGGTCCGACGAAGGAAGCGAGCCGACGCCATGCGGGCCGACAGACGCTTGTCCACTTCGCTGGCGTCTC
TCTCTCGCTCCTTCTCCCTCCCAGACTCAGCCAAACTCAGTCTGTGAGTAGCTTTCGACGCATGCGAGCG
ACAGCACTCACCCAGGCTCGCTCACTGACCCGCTTCACTCCTGCCCGTCCTCCCCCCGCTTCGCACCGCT
GCACGTCATCTCCTCGCGTCCCCGGTTCTTCCTCTCGCCCGTGCAGGTGCGTGGCATCGTATACACTGTT
TTGCTAATTTCTCGAGGACTTCAGCTAACCCGCGTACACTTACCCGCACGCAGAATACACGCCATGTCGA
TGGGCAAGGAGAAGACCCACGTCTCGCGCCCGCGCCTCAACTCGAACATGGACGCCGACCTCTACGGCTA
CAAGTGGGCCCGCGACAACGTCGGCCAGTCGGGCGCCACCATCTACCGCCTCTACGGCAAGCCGGACGCC
CCGGAGCTCTTCCTCAAGCACGGCAAGGGCTCGGTCGCCAACGACGTCACCGACGAGATGGTCCGCCTCA
ACTGGCTCACCGAGTTCATGCCGCTCCCGACCATCAAGCACTTCATCCGCACCCCGGACGACGCCTGGCT
CCTCACCACCGCCATCCCGGGCAAGACCGCCTTCCAGGTCCTCGAGGAGTACCCGGACTCGGGCGAGAAC
ATCGTCGACGCCCTCGCCGTCTTCCTCCGCCGCCTCCACTCGATCCCGGTCTGCAACTGCCCGTTCAACT
CGGACCGCGTCTTCCGCCTCGCCCAGGCCCAGTCGCGCATGAACAACGGCCTCGTCGACGCCTCGGACTT
CGACGACGAGCGCAACGGCTGGCCGGTCGAGCAGGTCTGGAAGGAGATGCACAAGCTCCTCCCGTTCTCG
CCGGACTCGGTCGTCACCCACGGCGACTTCTCGCTCGACAACCTCATCTTCGACGAGGGCAAGCTCATCG
GCTGCATCGACGTCGGCCGCGTCGGCATCGCCGACCGCTACCAGGACCTCGCCATCCTCTGGAACTGCCT
CGGCGAGTTCTCGCCGTCGCTCCAGAAGCGCCTCTTCCAGAAGTACGGCATCGACAACCCGGACATGAAC
AAGCTCCAGTTCCACCTCATGCTCGACGAGTTCTTCTAGCGTTCAAACATTTGGCAATAAAGTTTCTTAA
GATTGAATCCTGTTGCCGGTCTTGCGATGATTATCATATAATTTCTGTTGAATTACGTTAAGCATGTAAT
AATTAACATGTAATGCATGACGTTATTTATGAGATGGGTTTTTATGATTAGAGTCCCGCAATTATACATT
TAATACGCGATAGAAAACAAAATATAGCGCGCAAACTAGGATAAATTATCGCGCGCGGTGTCATCTATGT
TACTAGATCGGGTGTCCGTATTCTACATCGACGAAGCAGGGCGGGGCGGACAGGCGTTTGTCGTTGCGCG
AGGAGAACAAGGGCGGTAGAGTTGTTCTTCCGCCAGCTTTGTCGCCCACGCTCGTCTGCAACGTCCGTCG
TCATTCTACCCTCCACTTTGACGGCCTTCTCAAGCGCGAGGGGCACGCTCCGACGCCGGGGTGGAGCAGG
GAGGGGTCGCTGGAGCTCGCTCGAAATGGTGGACCGTGCGCTGCCCGCCCAGGAGAGACGGAAGAGACAG
GAAGCGCCGGTAGAAACCCGGGCGGAGGAGGAAGAGGAGGTTGCAGAGGAAACCCGGTCTGTCCCGCTCG
CTGGCTGAAAAAGTGCACTGGGGCTGCTTGATCGATGAGGAGGAGACGCAGGCTGGACAGGGGTCCGACG
AAGGAAGCGAGCCGACGCCATGCGGGCCGACAGACGCTTGTCCACTTCGCTGGCGTCTCTCTCTCGCTCC
TTCTCCCTCCCAGACTCAGCCAAACTCAGTCTGTGAGTAGCTTTCGACGCATGCGAGCGACAGCACTCAC
CCAGGCTCGCTCACTGACCCGCTTCACTCCTGCCCGTCCTCCCCCCGCTTCGCACCGCTGCACGTCATCT
CCTCGCGTCCCCGGTTCTTCCTCTCGCCCGTGCAGGTGCGTGGCATCGTATACACTGTTTTGCTAATTTC
TCGAGGACTTCAGCTAACCCGCGTACACTTACCCGCACGCAGAATACACGCCATGTCGAATGTCGCTGGA
CTGGTACGACAACTTTATCGACAAGGTGCAGGGCACGCCGTCGTGGCAGCCCGCGCAGGAGCAGGTGCGC
CCGCCCGGCACCGCCGTCGCCTCCCCACATCCTCGCGAGTCGTCGAAGCCAGCGCTGACACGCTCGTGTG
CAGGTCCTGACAGAGCCGTACACCTACCTCGCCTCGATCCCGGGCAAGGAAGTGCGCTCGGCGCTCATCG
CGGCGTTCAACCAGTGGATGGGTGTCGCAGACGTCGATCTCGAGATTGTCAAGAAAGTCGTCGGGATGCT
GCACACGGCCAGCCTGCTGTGCGCTCTCGAGACACTCTCGCTGTCCAGCAATACCGGGTGCTCACGATCC
GCGTCGATTCCCGCAGGATGGACGACGTCGAGGACGACTCGCACCTCCGTCGAGGCATGCCTGGTCAGTC
TCCGATCTCCGAGCCGCCTCTCGTCGCAGAGACTGATCCCGTGCGCCATCCTCCAGTCGCACACAAGATC
TACGGGATTCCCCAGACGATCAACTCGGCCAACTATGTCTACTTTCTCGCGTTTCAAGAACTCCAGCGGA
TACACCCGCGGCCGGGCATCAAGGTCGAAGAGATGGTCACCGGTGGGTTCGCCTCAACCTTGTCGAAGCC
TTGGAGACTGACGCGATCCCCGCAGAGGAGCTGCTGAACCTGCATCGCGGCCAAGGGATGGACCTCTTCT
GGCGCGAGAACTTGATCTGCCCGACAGAACCGGAGTACATCGACATGGTCAACAACAGTGCGTCGTGCGA
GTCTATTCTATACGGCGTGCGCTGACTCGGTCGGGATCGCAGAGACGGGAGGACTGTTCCGCATCGCGAT
CAAGTTGATGATGGCCGCTTCGCCTGCAGCACCACGGTGCGCTGGCTTAATTCCGCTCGCATAGATTAGG
ACTGACGATTGTGCTCCCAGAGATTACGTCCCGCTCGCCAACCTGATCGGCATCATCTTCCAGATTCGCG
ACGACTACGTGAACCTGCAATCGGTCGAGGTGCGTTTTCCGCTCGCTCCGAGCTGCCCAAAGTTGCTCAT
ACATCATTCTTACAGTACGCAAACAACAAGGGCTTCTGCGAAGACTTCTCCGAAGGCAAATTCTCCTTCC
CCATCGTCCACTCGATCCGCTCCGACACCTCGAACCGCCAAATCCTCAACATCCTCCGCGAGCGGCCCTC
TTCTCCCGGTCCGAAAGAGTACGCTGTCAGCTACATGGAGACGCGGACGGGCTCCTTCGCGTACACGCGC
GAGGTGTTGCGCAAGTTGACGCAGCAGGCGAGGGATGAGGTTGCGCGGCTGGGAGGGAACAGAGGCGTCG
AGGCGATTCTCGACAAGCTTGTGTTGGAGGAACCGCAGGCGAGGGCGACTGGCGTTGAGGGCGAGGCGAT
GGAGAGGAAGCTGGAGGAGGTTGTCAAGAGCAAACCGGTCAAGGCGGTGACGAACGGCGTCAATGGCGTC
CATGCGCACGAGCTTCCCAAAGTCTGATCTACGTTCAAACATTTGGCAATAAAGTTTCTTAAGATTGAAT
CCTGTTGCCGGTCTTGCGATGATTATCATATAATTTCTGTTGAATTACGTTAAGCATGTAATAATTAACA
TGTAATGCATGACGTTATTTATGAGATGGGTTTTTATGATTAGAGTCCCGCAATTATACATTTAATACGC
GATAGAAAACAAAATATAGCGCGCAAACTAGGATAAATTATCGCGCGCGGTGTCATCTATGTTACTAGAT
CGGGGCTTTGTGACTGATCTGGTGTTGTTCTGAGCGGGTAGAGCGAGAGCGGGTGATGGGAAAGAGTGCA
AAGGGACGCGAACTTGTCGATGCGGCTTCCTTCGCTCACGAAATCAGCCCTCGCGCGTTTCGTCCCCCGG
CTGGACCCGACCTGCGCTCGAGGCGGGCGTGTGACGGCTTCCTGCGCTGCAGATTCAGACGGATCATGCT
CTCGAGGGATTGTTTCCCTCCTTCACCGCTTCGCTCGCCCTCTCTGCGACGTCGGCTGAGATCGATAAGT
TGGTGATGTGACGTGGCCATCTCCGAGGTTCCTTTCCGACCCTTACAAGCCGAGATTCGCGCAGCTTCGA
TTGATTGTATTGCTCGAGGTAACCGAGTATGAGGGAGTCGTCTCTCGTCGACCCCAAGCCTGCGCATACT
GCTGCCCGCTTCTGGTGCCTGCTCCAATAAATTACTGTACTTGGCGCCGCGATTTCTGGACTATCTCGCT
TGCCTTATGCTCCCGCGGCGCCGCTCTGCGCCGTTCCTCCCACGACTTCCATGTCCTCACAGCTTGTTTC
GTCGTCCGAAGCGTCCTCTACGTCTTGCAAACGTCAAAAAACGACGTTGGCATCCCGGCGGCACAAGGCT
TGCTCCGGTAGGCGACCTACAAGGCGAGCCAGCAGATTTGCTTGTCCGCAGAGATTTCTTCCTTCCATCG
TGCCGTCTAAAGGACGAAACGAGGTCACGGAGGAGGGACCTAGAGAGCAAGGTTCATTCCAATGCTTGCG
GAGCGAGGAGAACGTCGAACTCCAACAAATGCGCCCGCTTGCACGTGAAGAGGAGCTTCGATGCGATGCC
GAGCAACGCAAGGTGGAGATGATCGCTTCCGGGAACTCATCCGCTCGATCGCCGATGCCAGGCGGGGCGG
TGTGATGCTTGACGGGGTTGCTCTTGTCCTGCCACCAACTCATTAGCACAGCAAGGATGGCAGCTGCGAA
CGGACACGGCAAGGGAAAGCCCTCGGTGCTCATCGTCGGAGCGGGCGTCGGAGGGACTGCCTCCGCCGCT
CGCCTCGCCCAATCCGGGTTCGACGTGACAGGTGCGCACACTCTGTCTCCTGCGTCGTCCTGCCTCGATC
GGGGGACGTGGGAGCACTCGTAGAACCTGGTTGGAGGCACTGACGAGTTCAACCTCGTCGATAGTCCTCG
AGAAGAACGACTTTGTCGGCGGACGATGCTCCCTCTTCACCGATCCGACCAAGTCCTTCCGCTTCGACCA
GGGCCCGAGCCTGTTCCTCATCCCGCGACTGTTTGACGAGATCTTTAACGATCTTGGGACGAGCCTCGAG
AACGAGGGCATCAGGCTCGTCAAGTGCGAGCCAAACTACTGGATCGTCTTCCCCGACAAGGAGGTCGTCG
AGATGAGCAGCGACTTGACAAGGGTGAAGAAGCAGGTCGAGCGGTGGGAGGGAGAGAAGGGCTTTGAAGG
GTGAGTGGCTTGGAACCTCGGAGCGAGACGACGAGCGGAGATGCCCTTTCGCTTGTGCTCTCTTCCCGCT
TCCTTTCCAGTTACTGACGCTCATGTTGTATGCAGATTCCTTGGCTTCTTGAAGGAGGGACACGCGCACT
ACGAGCTGTCGATGGTCCACGTCCTGCACCGCAACTTCACCTCGCTCCTCTCGATGGTCCGCCCGTCTCT
CATCATCCAGCTCCGCAAGCTCCATCCCTTTGTCTCTGTCGTACGTCACCTCATCAGTGCTGATACAACT
CGCTGGGAACGCAGGATTGCTGATGAGCGTCGCCTCGACTCAGTACTCGCGCGCGACCAAGTACTTCAAG
ACGGACCGCATGCGGAGAGCGTTCACTTTCACCTCGATGTATCTCGTGAGTCGGAGAGCGTCGCGATTCG
AGCGCCAGCTCTGGCTTTAATCGCCGGCCAAGTTCCTCCTCCGCTCACCCGCACCTCCAATCTCGCAGGG
CATGTCCCCCTTCGACGCTCTCGGCGCCTACAACCTCCTCCAGTACACCGAGCACTGCGAAGGCATCCTC
TACCCTCTCGGCGGCTTCGGCCGCATCCCGCAAACCCTCCAACAGCTCGCCGAAAAGAGCGGCGCCAAGT
TCCGCTTCAACAGTCCCGTCAAGCGCGACACGGTCGAGAACGGCACGGCTAAGGGTGTCGAGCTCGAGAG
CGGCGAGAAGTTGACCGCCGACATCGTCCTCGTCAATGCGGATTTGGTGTGGAGTATGGCGCACCTGTAC
GAGGAGACGAGCTACTCGAAGAGGCTCGAGGAGCGGCCCGTCAGCTGCTCGTCCATCTCGTTCTACTGGC
CCATGAACCGGTGCGTGAAGACACTCTATTCCTCGATCGCGAATGGCGGATCCTTACTCCCCTCTGGCCG
CTACAGCAAGATACCCCAGCTGGACTCGCATACCATCTTCCTCGCAGAGGAGTACCGAGAGTGAGCACAC
CTGCGCTACTCACCGCTCTCGAAGCGGTCGCTGACGAAGCCTCTCGCGTCCAGGTCCTTCGACTCGATCT
TCCGCGAACACCGCGTCCCGCATGAGCCTTCCTTCTACGTCAACGTTCCCAGCCGTCACGACCCGTCGTA
TGTCCCTTCCACGTCGTCAGCAGCCGGCCATCGCTGACTCCGCACCCGCTCGCAGCGCCGCACCCGCCGA
CAAGGACGCCGTCATCGTCCTCGTTCCCGTCGGGCACATCTCCGCCGCCCCCCCCTCCTCTTCCGACTGG
GACAAGGTCGTCGAAGAGACGCGCAACAAGATCATCGGCGAGATTGAGCGCCGCCTCGACATCGAGGACC
TCCGGAGCTGCATCGAGCACGAGACGATCAACACGCCCATCACTTGGGGCGAGAAGTTCAATTTGCACCG
CGGCAGCATCCTCGGACTCAGTCACGACTTCTTGTGAGTTCCGCCAGCCTGTCTTGTCCTGCTTGCTCTT
GAAGCTTGCGCTGACCTTCCCAACCTTTCGCTTCTTCGCAGCAACGTCCTCTCTTTCCGCCCCAAGACCC
GCCACCCGAGTGTCAAGAACGCTTACTTTGTCGGCGCGTCGGCGCACCCGGGAACTGGGTGAGTTGTGGT
GGTCTTCGCTCGCCCCGCTTGTCGCTGCCTCTCCAGCGTACCGCATGCGTCGAGTTCAAGGAATGGTTGC
TAATTCGTATTGTCCTCGCAGCGTCCCCATCGTCCTCGCCGGCGCCCGCCTCGTCGCAACCCAAATCCTC
AACGACCTCGGGATGCCCATCCCCTCGCGCTGGAACGTCTCCTCCTCGGAACTCGCGACGCACAGGACGA
CCCGCGATGCAGCGGGAGGGTTTACGCTCCTCTCGGTGTTGTTTGGGTTGATTGCTTTGTTGGTGATGTA
CCTGCGCGGTTGAGGATCGTTCAAACATTTGGCAATAAAGTTTCTTAAGATTGAATCCTGTTGCCGGTCT
TGCGATGATTATCATATAATTTCTGTTGAATTACGTTAAGCATGTAATAATTAACATGTAATGCATGACG
TTATTTATGAGATGGGTTTTTATGATTAGAGTCCCGCAATTATACATTTAATACGCGATAGAAAACAAAA
TATAGCGCGCAAACTAGGATAAATTATCGCGCGCGGTGTCATCTATGTTACTAGATCGGGGTCACGGCTG
AGGCTTCCCCGACGCCCCTCCTCCCCTCCCTCCTCGCCCTCCTCCTCGTCCTCCTCGTGATGCCATCAGT
CGCGCCGGCGGGGTGCTGCGGTTTGCGACGGTGTTCTTTGAGGGTGTGTGTGCGCTGAGCAAGCAGTAGC
AGGCAGTCCAGCAGGTGAGCGCGGTGTGGGAACAGCTCGAGCTTGTTGCGGGCGGTGTACTGATCAAGTA
GGACCTCGGAGACTACGGTCAGAGCCTACGACGACGTCGTTGCAGTCGTGTACACTGGGAATGGCAGCTA
GGCTGATCCCCGCCGCTCTCCACCACACTTTACTCGTCTTCCGTCCTCGCCCGCAGTCGTTAATTCATGG
GTGGAGACGTCGAAGGGTGGGCTTTGCTTCGGGGTGGCTGGGTCCCGTGCTCGAGTGGCTGTGGGCGTCA
ATTAAGCGTGTCTCGTGCGAGAGCGAGCCGACTTGCGAGTCGTCCCGAGCAGGAGTGGCCTTCCTCGCTC
TTCGCCTTCCCCACCCATCGACCGTCCCGCAACCTTGCGCTCGCTCTCTCTCTTACAACTTGCTCTTCAC
TTGCACACACTGCTACACACCCTCGCACAGCACTCGCACTCAGCCCATACCGGTCCAGCCTTCGCAGCCC
TCTCTCTTCGTGCGTTCCCATTCCCGGCTGTTCACTCTCGCACCGTCATTTCCCGTCTAGCTGACAGCTG
CCACGTCTCCGACAGTCACACCACATGGGCGGACTGGACTACTGGCTCGTGTGCGTCCACCTCGCTCCCG
TTCACTCGCATCCTCCGCACTCACCCTCGTGTTGCTCGCAACGCCCGACAGCCACCTCCGCTGGACTATC
CCGCCAGCGCTAGTCCTCTGGAGCACCTTCAGGAAGCTCAGGACACGCCGCGATGTGTACAAGACGCTCT
TCCCCGTCGCCGTGCGTCCACACCGCTTCCTCCGTCGGCTCGATGCTCCAATCGCCAACTGACCTCTGCC
CGTCCCACAGATCGCAGTAACCGTTCGTGCAGCTCACAAGAAGCAGGAGACGCGAGGAACTGACCGAATC
TCGCGCAGGCGACAATTCCCTGGGACTCGTACCTCATCCGGCACAGGGTGCGCCAAGTCTTGCTTCCTAC
CCTCGAAAGCGCCGACTAACGCTTGCACCGGACAGATCTGGTCATACCCCGAGTCATCCGTCGTCGGACC
GACCCTCTTCGCGATACCCTACGAAGAGATCTTCTTCTTCTTCGTCCAGACCTACATCACCGCGACCGTC
TACGCCCTCTTCAGCCGCCCCGTCGTGCACGCCGTCCTCCTCCCTCGGAAACCTAGCGACGGACGAGCGG
CGCGGTACATCGGGACGGCGGCGTTCTTGGGCATCTTTGCGCTCGCGTGGGCCAAGTTGGAAGAGGGAGG
AGAGGGAACGTACCTCGCGTTGATTGTTGGATGGGTTGCGCCGTTCCTCGCGTTGCTCTGGTGCGTCCAA
GCGAGTTCCCGGCGAGAGTGATGACTGACTTGTCCCTTGCAGGTTCATTGCCTCGAACCACTTGCTCGCC
ATGCCTCGCTGGGCCGTCGGTCTTCCCATCCTCCTCCCGACGCTCTACTTGTGGGAGTGCGACGCTCGAG
CATTACAGCGCGGAACTTGGGTGATCGAGAAGGGCACAAAGCTGGGCTTGGCTTTCCGCGGCCTTGAAAT
CGAGTGCGCCCGGTCTGCCTATCATCGCCCAGTCGCTTGCTGACGGTCAACGTTCACGCAGAGAGGCCGT
CTTCTTCCTCTTGACAAACGTCATGATCGTCTTCGGCCTCGTCGCCTGCGACTACTGCCTTGCAGTTCAC
GACTTGCGCTCCTACGACACCCGCACCTCGTCCGTCTTCCCACCCTTGCGCGACTTCCTCCCCATCCTCC
TCAACTCGCCCGACGCCGCACAGCGTCAACGCATCGAGGACTTGCAGGCGGCTATCGACATCTTGTCGGT
CCATTCGAAGAGCTTCTCGACGGCGAGTCAGGTGTTCGAGGGCAGGCTGAGGCTGGACCTTCTCTCCCTG
TGAGTGCGGCTCGTATCGAAGCATAGATCAGAGCTGATCTTCAGAATACCGCAGCTACGCCTGGTGCCGA
GTTTGCGACGACCTGATCGACAACGCCTCGACGGTCGCGGCGGCCGAATCCAACATCGACATGATTTCGG
GCTGCCTCGACCTCCTCTACCCTCCCTCCTCCTTCACGCCCACCTCCCTCCCCGTCCGCGTCTCGAACAA
GCAGATCGAGGCCGCCTTGCCCGGTTTGAGCGAGCCCGAACGAGGCACTTTCCGCCTCCTCAGTCTTCTG
CCGATCGCCCGCCCACCGCTCGACGAGCTCCTCGACGGCTTCCGCACCGACCTCTCCTTTCTCGCTCTCT
CCGACTCGAAGGGCGCGCACACGAACGGTAGCGCGAACGGCAACGGGAAGTCGAACATCTCCGCCGAGTT
GCCCATCAAGACCGACTCGGACCTGCTCGTCTACGCCAACAGCGTCGCCTCGTCCGTCGCCGATCTCTGC
GTCCAACTCGTCTGGGCGCACTGCACGCCTTACTCCCGCACACCCGCTCAATCAGTCCCGCGCGACCCGA
TTCTGTCAGAAGCGGAGAACGCGCACGTTCTCGCGGCGGCGAGGGAGATGGGACAGGCTCTCCAGCTCGT
CAATATCGCGCGGGACGTACCGGCCGACTTGAAGATTGGGCGGATCTACCTCCCAGGTCGCGCGCTCGAC
ACGCCGGTGCCCGAGTTGACGAGCGACAGGCGGGCGTTGCTCTCTCGTGCGAACGAGATGGCTGCGCATA
GCAAGGATGCGATAGAGAAGTTGCCGCAAGAGGCGAGAGGAGGGATCAGGGCGGCGTGTTTGGTCTATCT
CAGCATCGGGGACGCGGTCGGGAAGGCGTTGGACGAGGGGAGGGTGATGGAGCGCGCGAGGGTGTCCAAG
GGTGCGAGGGCGCGCAAAGCGTGGCAGGCGCTGTGAGTATCGTTCAAACATTTGGCAATAAAGTTTCTTA
AGATTGAATCCTGTTGCCGGTCTTGCGATGATTATCATATAATTTCTGTTGAATTACGTTAAGCATGTAA
TAATTAACATGTAATGCATGACGTTATTTATGAGATGGGTTTTTATGATTAGAGTCCCGCAATTATACAT
TTAATACGCGATAGAAAACAAAATATAGCGCGCAAACTAGGATAAATTATCGCGCGCGGTGTCATCTATG
TTACTAGATCGGGATGTGGCGACCGGGCGCGCGTTTCTTGCCCTCGGCGCAAGTGGGCATTCGCTCAGGC
GGGCAGGGTTCTTCGGCGGTAGTTCACGCGCATCAGTACGTGCCGCGCCCTTTCTTCGCCTTACTTATTG
TGAGCTGACGCACTCTTGCACAGTAACGTACAAAGCGACTCGGAAGACGACGACGGCTTTGCGCACGTCC
ACGCCAAGCACGCCTACGAGAATTTTGACGAGGTTGCGCCGCACGAGATTGACCCGTACGTGCCGCTGTC
TCTTTCGAATGCATCACAAGCTCGAGCTGATGCCGGCCGCAACACCCAGCCTCCGCGATGTTGCGGCTTC
GTTCCTCCTCGAAATGTTCGAGGAACTCTGGCGAATTATGAAGCCGAACGAGTATCGCGGCGACAACAAA
AGCGACCTCCTCGCTCACATCCACCGACACTGCCTCCCCTCGCTCCTCAAGCACATCCCGCCTCGGATCC
ACCACACCGTCGCGCCGAAACGGTCTACCCATTCCTGTAGTCTTCTTAATTAAGACGTCAGAATTCTCGA
GGCGGCCGCATGTGCGTCTCCCTATAGTGAGTCGTATTAATTTCGCGGGCGGAACCCCTATTTGTTTATT
TTTCTAAATACATTCAAATATGTATCCGCTCATGAGTAGCACCAGGCGTTTAAGGGCACCAATAACTGCC
TTAAAAAAATTACGCCCCGCCCTGCCACTCATCGCAGTACTGTTGTAATTCATTAAGCATTCTGCCGACA
TGGAAGCCATCACAAACGGCATGATGAACCTGAATCGCCAGCGGCATCAGCACCTTGTCGCCTTGCGTAT
AATATTTGCCCATGGTGAAAACGGGGGCGAAGAAGTTGTCCATATTGGCCACGTTTAAATCAAAACTGGT
GAAACTCACCCAGGGATTGGCTGAGACGAAAAACATATTCTCAATAAACCCTTTAGGGAAATAGGCCAGG
TTTTCACCGTAACACGCCACGTCTTGCGAATATATGTGTAGAAACTGCCGGAAATCGTCGTGGTATTCAC
TCCAGAGCGATGAAAACGTTTCAGTTTGCTCATGGAAAACGGTGTAACAAGGGTGAACACTATCCCATAT
CACCAGCTCACCGTCTTTCATTGCCATACGGAATTCCGGATGAGCATTCATCAGGCGGGCAAGAATGTGA
ATAAAGGCCGGATAAAACTTGTGCTTATTTTTCTTTACGGTCTTTAAAAAGGCCGTAATATCCAGCTGAA
CGGTCTGGTTATAGGTACATTGAGCAACTGACTGAAATGCCTCAAAATGTTCTTTACGATGCCATTGGGA
TATATCAACGGTGGTATATCCAGTGATTTTTTTCTCCATTTTAGCTTCCTTAGCTCCTGGAAATCTCGAT
AACTCAAAAAATACGCCCGGTAGTGATCTTATTTCATTATGGTGAAAGTTGGAACCTCTTACGTGCCGAT
CAACGTCTCATTTTCGCCAAAAGTTGTCATGACCAAAATCCCTTAACGTGAGTTTTCGTTCCACTGAGCG
TCAGACCCCGTAGAAAAGATCGAAGGATCTTCTTGAGATCCTTTTTTTCTGCGCGTAATCTGCTGCTTGC
AAACAAAAAAACCACCGCTACCAGCGGTGGTTTGTTTGCCGGATCAAGAGCTACCAACTCTTTTTCCGAA
GGTAACTGGCTTCAGCAGAGCGCAGATACCAAATACTGTTCTTCTAGTGTAGCCGTAGTTAGGCCACCAC
TTCAAGAACTCTGTAGCACCGCCTACATACCTCGCTCTGCTAATCCTGTTACCAGTGGCTGCTGCCAGTG
GCGATAAGTCGTGTCTTACCGGGTTGGACTCAAGACGATAGTTGCCGGATAAGGCGCAGCGGTCGGGCTG
AACGGGGGGTTCGTGCACACAGCCCAGCTTGGAGCGAACGACCTACACCGAACTGAGATACCTACAGCGT
GAGCTATGAGAAAGCGCCACGCTTCCCGAAGGGAGAAAGGCGGACAGGTATCCGGTAAGCGGCAGGGTCG
GAACAGGAGAGCGCACGAGGGAGCTTCCAGGGGGAAACGCCTGGTATCTTTATAGTCCTGTCGGGTTTCG
CCACCTCTGACTTGAGCGTCGATTTTTGTGATGCTCGTCAGGGGGGCGGAGCCTATGGAAAAACGCCAGC
AATGCGGCCTTTTTACGGTTCCTGGCCTTTTGCTGGCCTTTTGCTCACATGTTCTTTCCTGCGTTATCCC
CTGATTCTGTGGATAACCGTATTACCGCCTTTGAGTGAGCTGATACCGCTCGCCGCAGCCGAACGACCGA
GCGCAGCGAGTCAGTGAGCGAGGAAGCCGAAAAATCAATAATCAGACAACAAGATGTGCGAACTCGATAT
TTTACACGACTCTCTTTACCAATTCTGCCCCGAATTACACTTAAAACGACTCAACAGCTTAACGTTGGCT
TGCCACGCATTACTTGACTGTAAAACTCTCACTCTTACCGAACTTGGCCGTAACCTGCCAACCAAAGCGA
GAACAAAACATAACATCAAACGAATCGACCGATTGTTAGGTAATCGTCACCTGCAGGAAGGTTTAAACGC
Features (pLannotate 1.2.2; 16 found; start..end, strand, type, name):
      1..19      +  promoter       SP6 promoter: promoter for bacteriophage SP6 RNA polymerase
    284..301     -  CDS            Thy1.1 (fragment): mouse GPI-anchored cell surface glycoprotein of the immunoglobulin superfamily This allele of Thy1 is also known as CD90.1.
   1324..2136    +  CDS            aphA1: KKA1_ECOLX - Also known as nptI. Protein inferred from homology: Swiss-Prot protein existence level 3. Resistance to kanamycin and structurally-related aminoglycosides, including amikacin. From Escherichia coli.
   2140..2389    +  terminator     NOS terminator: nopaline synthase terminator and poly(A) signal
   3288..3449    +  CDS            GGPS1 (fragment): GGPPS_BOVIN - Experimental evidence at protein level: Swiss-Prot protein existence level 1. Catalyzes the trans-addition of the three molecules of IPP onto DMAPP to form geranylgeranyl pyrophosphate, an important precursor of carotenoids and geranylated proteins. From Bos taurus (Bovine).
   3518..3748    +  CDS            PBCB_EMENI (fragment): Experimental evidence at transcript level: Swiss-Prot protein existence level 2. Geranylgeranyl pyrophosphate synthase; part of the gene cluster that mediates the biosynthesis of the diterpene ent-pimara- 8(14),15-diene (PD) (PubMed:22506079, PubMed:27098256). Within the cluster, the HMG-CoA reductase AN1593 functions in the mevalonate pathway, which produces isoprenoid precursors (PubMed:22506079, PubMed:27098256). The geranylgeranyl pyrophosphate (GGPP) synthase AN1592 is needed in the formation of GGPP, the precursor for diterpenes (PubMed:22506079, PubMed:27098256). Lastly, the pimaradiene
   3805..4470    +  CDS            carG (fragment): GGPPS_MUCCL - Experimental evidence at protein level: Swiss-Prot protein existence level 1. Catalyzes the trans-addition of the three molecules of IPP onto DMAPP to form geranylgeranyl pyrophosphate. From Mucor circinelloides f. lusitanicus (Mucor racemosus var. lusitanicus).
   4652..4901    +  terminator     NOS terminator: nopaline synthase terminator and poly(A) signal
   8275..8527    +  terminator     NOS terminator: nopaline synthase terminator and poly(A) signal
   9363..11513   +  CDS            carRA: LCPS_GIBFU - Experimental evidence at transcript level: Swiss-Prot protein existence level 2. Bifunctional enzyme that catalyzes the reactions from geranylgeranyl diphosphate to phytoene and from lycopene to beta- carotene via the intermediate gamma-carotene. Gamma-carotene is further processed to the acidic carotenoid neurosporaxanthin. From Gibberella fujikuroi (Bakanae and foot rot disease fungus) (Fusarium fujikuroi).
  11519..11770   +  terminator     NOS terminator: nopaline synthase terminator and poly(A) signal
  12341..12359   -  promoter       T7 promoter: promoter for bacteriophage T7 RNA polymerase
  12369..12426   +  promoter       AmpR promoter (fragment): bla
  12473..13129   -  CDS            cat: CAT_ECOLX - Experimental evidence at protein level: Swiss-Prot protein existence level 1. This enzyme is an effector of chloramphenicol resistance in bacteria. From Escherichia coli. This protein is used as a marker in many commonly used cloning vectors, such as pACYC184.
  13130..13232   -  promoter       cat promoter: promoter of the E. coli cat gene encoding chloramphenicol acetyltransferase
  13333..13921   +  rep_origin     ori: high-copy-number ColE1/pMB1/pBR322/pUC origin of replication
