[The description below was written by a language model from this plasmid's Addgene catalogue record and pLannotate feature annotations shown in this document.]
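Description:
SBE144 is a yeast expression and integration construct built in the small pGGA Golden Gate destination backbone for engineering the oleaginous yeast Rhodotorula toruloides. In E. coli it is maintained through a high-copy ColE1/pUC-type origin and selected with chloramphenicol via the cat gene and its native promoter. SP6 and T7 promoters flank the assembled insert and serve as sequencing primer sites. The parts were joined by BsaI-based Golden Gate assembly, which destroyed the BsaI sites. The catalogue lists a total size of about 14.4 kb, in close agreement with the sequenced record.

The payload is a four-unit cassette bounded by upstream and downstream ku70 homology regions (insUP and insD), so that integration replaces the ku70 locus; loss of Ku70 generally impairs non-homologous end joining. The first unit is a G418 resistance marker, annotated as an aphA1/nptI-type aminoglycoside phosphotransferase, driven by pXYL and ended by a NOS terminator. Three R. toruloides carotenoid biosynthesis genes follow, each with its own promoter and NOS terminator: crtE under pXYL (matched in fragments to geranylgeranyl pyrophosphate synthases), crtI under pGPD, and crtYB under pADH2 (matched to a bifunctional phytoene synthase/lycopene cyclase). The automated annotation does not label the yeast promoters, the homology arms or crtI, though an unannotated stretch between the second and third terminators fits the crtI unit. The short Thy1.1 hit is probably a spurious match. According to the record, the construct is one of a set testing different promoter combinations for overexpressing the carotenoid pathway while deleting ku70.
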