Addgene plasmid #195046: ku70 insUP+ pXYL-G418-tNOS-pXYL-crtE-tNOS-pGPD-crtI-tNOS-pADH2-crtYB-tNOS+ku70 insD (SBE144)
Purpose: cassette for the deletion of ku70 and overexpression of crtE, crtI, and crtYB under different combination of promoters
Depositing lab: Petri-Jaan Lahtvee. Depositing organization: Tallinn University of Technology. Publication: Development of a dedicated Golden Gate Assembly Platform (RtGGA) for Rhodotorula toruloides. Bonturi N, Pinheiro MJ, de Oliveira PM, Rusadze E, Eichinger T, Liudziute G, De Biaggi JS, Brauer A, Remm M, Miranda EA, Ledesma-Amaro R, Lahtvee PJ. Metab Eng Commun. 2022 May 23;15:e00200. doi: 10.1016/j.mec.2022.e00200. eCollection 2022 Dec. PubMed 35662893.
Backbone
  Vector backbone: pGGA
  Backbone size w/o insert (bp): 2137
  Total vector size (bp): 14376
  Vector type: Yeast Expression
  Selectable markers: Neomycin (select with G418)
Growth in bacteria
  Bacterial resistance: Chloramphenicol, 25 μg/mL
  Growth temperature: 37°C
  Growth strain: DH5alpha
  Copy number: Unknown
Gene/Insert 1
  Gene/Insert name: crtE
  Species: Rhodotorula toruloides
  Insert size (bp): 1508
  Promoter: pXYL
  Cloning method: Restriction Enzyme; 5′ cloning site BsaI (destroyed during cloning); 3′ cloning site BsaI (destroyed during cloning)
  Sequencing primers: 5′ atttaggtgacactatag; 3′ taatacgactcactataggg
Gene/Insert 2
  Gene/Insert name: crtI
  Species: Rhodotorula toruloides
  Insert size (bp): 2577
  Promoter: pGPD
  Cloning method: Restriction Enzyme; 5′ cloning site BsaI (destroyed during cloning); 3′ cloning site BsaI (destroyed during cloning)
  Sequencing primers: 5′ atttaggtgacactatag; 3′ taatacgactcactataggg
Gene/Insert 3
  Gene/Insert name: crtYB
  Species: Rhodotorula toruloides
  Insert size (bp): 2258
  Promoter: pADH2
  Cloning method: Restriction Enzyme; 5′ cloning site BsaI (destroyed during cloning); 3′ cloning site BsaI (destroyed during cloning)
  Sequencing primers: 5′ atttaggtgacactatag; 3′ taatacgactcactataggg
Terms and licenses: Academic/Nonprofit Terms; Industry Terms: Not Available to Industry
How to cite: ku70 insUP+ pXYL-G418-tNOS-pXYL-crtE-tNOS-pGPD-crtI-tNOS-pADH2-crtYB-tNOS+ku70 insD (SBE144) was a gift from Petri-Jaan Lahtvee (Addgene plasmid # 195046 ; http://n2t.net/addgene:195046 ; RRID:Addgene_195046)
